>Addgene plasmid #100613 | YCe1506 HC_Kan_RFP-p5 | addgene full sequence | sequence record 192643 | Addgene NGS Result
ACGTCTCGTCCGAGAGACCGAATTCGCGGCCGCTTCTAGAGCAATACGCAAACCGCCTCTCCCCGCGCGT
TGGCCGATTCATTAATGCAGCTGGCACGACAGGTTTCCCGACTGGAAAGCGGGCAGTGAGCGCAACGCAA
TTAATGTGAGTTAGCTCACTCATTAGGCACCCCAGGCTTTACACTTTATGCTTCCGGCTCGTATGTTGTG
TGGAATTGTGAGCGGATAACAATTTCACACATACTAGAGAAAGAGGAGAAATACTAGATGGCTTCCTCCG
AAGACGTTATCAAAGAGTTCATGCGTTTCAAAGTTCGTATGGAAGGTTCCGTTAACGGTCACGAGTTCGA
AATCGAAGGTGAAGGTGAAGGTCGTCCGTACGAAGGTACCCAGACCGCTAAACTGAAAGTTACCAAAGGT
GGTCCGCTGCCGTTCGCTTGGGACATCCTGTCCCCGCAGTTCCAGTACGGTTCCAAAGCTTACGTTAAAC
ACCCGGCTGACATCCCGGACTACCTGAAACTGTCCTTCCCGGAAGGTTTCAAATGGGAACGTGTTATGAA
CTTCGAAGACGGTGGTGTTGTTACCGTTACCCAGGACTCCTCCCTGCAAGACGGTGAGTTCATCTACAAA
GTTAAACTGCGTGGTACCAACTTCCCGTCCGACGGTCCGGTTATGCAGAAAAAAACCATGGGTTGGGAAG
CTTCCACCGAACGTATGTACCCGGAAGACGGTGCTCTGAAAGGTGAAATCAAAATGCGTCTGAAACTGAA
AGACGGTGGTCACTACGACGCTGAAGTTAAAACCACCTACATGGCTAAAAAACCGGTTCAGCTGCCGGGT
GCTTACAAAACCGACATCAAACTGGACATCACCTCCCACAACGAAGACTACACCATCGTTGAACAGTACG
AACGTGCTGAAGGTCGTCACTCCACCGGTGCTTAATAACGCTGATAGTGCTAGTGTAGATCGCTACTAGA
GCCAGGCATCAAATAAAACGAAAGGCTCAGTCGAAAGACTGGGCCTTTCGTTTTATCTGTTGTTTGTCGG
TGAACGCTCTCTACTAGAGTCACACTGGCTCACCTTCGGGTGGGCCTTTCTGCGTTTATATACTAGTAGC
GGCCGCTGCAGGGTCTCTCCAGCGAGACGAATTCTCTAGATATCGCTCAATACTGACCATTTAAATCATA
CCTGACCTCCATAGCAGAAAGTCAAAAGCCTCCGACCGGAGGCTTTTGACTTGATCGGCACGTAAGAGGT
TCCAACTTTCACCATAATGAAATAAGATCACTACCGGGCGTATTTTTTGAGTTATCGAGATTTTCAGGAG
CTAAGGAAGCTAAAATGAGCCATATTCAACGGGAAACGTCTTGCTCGAGGCCGCGATTAAATTCCAACAT
GGATGCTGATTTATATGGGTATAAATGGGCTCGCGATAATGTCGGGCAATCAGGTGCGACAATCTATCGA
TTGTATGGGAAGCCCGATGCGCCAGAGTTGTTTCTGAAACATGGCAAAGGTAGCGTTGCCAATGATGTTA
CAGATGAGATGGTCAGGCTAAACTGGCTGACGGAATTTATGCCTCTTCCGACCATCAAGCATTTTATCCG
TACTCCTGATGATGCATGGTTACTCACCACTGCGATCCCAGGGAAAACAGCATTCCAGGTATTAGAAGAA
TATCCTGATTCAGGTGAAAATATTGTTGATGCGCTGGCAGTGTTCCTGCGCCGGTTGCATTCGATTCCTG
TTTGTAATTGTCCTTTTAACGGCGATCGCGTATTTCGTCTCGCTCAGGCGCAATCACGAATGAATAACGG
TTTGGTTGGTGCGAGTGATTTTGATGACGAGCGTAATGGCTGGCCTGTTGAACAAGTCTGGAAAGAAATG
CATAAGCTTTTGCCATTCTCACCGGATTCAGTCGTCACTCATGGTGATTTCTCACTTGATAACCTTATTT
TTGACGAGGGGAAATTAATAGGTTGTATTGATGTTGGACGAGTCGGAATCGCAGACCGATACCAGGATCT
TGCCATCCTATGGAACTGCCTCGGTGAGTTTTCTCCTTCATTACAGAAACGGCTTTTTCAAAAATATGGT
ATTGATAATCCTGATATGAATAAATTGCAGTTTCACTTGATGCTCGATGAGTTTTTCTGAGGGCCCAAAT
GTAATCACCTGGCTCACCTTCGGGTGGGCCTTTCTGCGTTGCTGGCGTTTTTCCATAGGCTCCGCCCCCC
TGACGAGCATCACAAAAATCGATGCTCAAGTCAGAGGTGGCGAAACCCGACAGGACTATAAAGATACCAG
GCGTTTCCCCCTGGAAGCTCCCTCGTGCGCTCTCCTGTTCCGACCCTGCCGCTTACCGGATACCTGTCCG
CCTTTCTCCCTTCGGGAAGCGTGGCGCTTTCTCATAGCTCACGCTGTAGGTATCTCAGTTCGGTGTAGGT
CGTTCGCTCCAAGCTGGGCTGTGTGCACGAACCCCCCGTTCAGCCCGACCGCTGCGCCTTATCCGGTAAC
TATCGTCTTGAGTCCAACCCGGTAAGACACGACTTATCGCCACTGGCAGCAGCCACTGGTAACAGGATTA
GCAGAGCGAGGTATGTAGGCGGTGCTACAGAGTTCTTGAAGTGGTGGCCTAACTACGGCTACACTAGAAG
AACAGTATTTGGTATCTGCGCTCTGCTGAAGCCAGTTACCTCGGAAAAAGAGTTGGTAGCTCTTGATCCG
GCAAACAAACCACCGCTGGTAGCGGTGGTTTTTTTGTTTGCAAGCAGCAGATTACGCGCAGAAAAAAAGG
ATCTCAAGAAGATCCTTTGATTTTCTACCGAAGAAAGGCCCACCCGTGAAGGTGAGCCAGTGAGTTGATT
GCAGTCCAGTTACGCTGGAGTCTGAGGCTCGTCCTGAATGATATCAAGCTTGAATTCGTT
Features (pLannotate 1.2.2; 15 found; start..end, strand, type, name):
     20..41      +  misc_feature   BioBrick prefix: BioBrick prefix for parts that do not start with "ATG"
     42..129     +  CDS            lacI (fragment): lac repressor; lacI; The lac repressor binds to the lac operator to inhibit transcription in E. coli. This inhibition can be relieved by adding lactose or isopropyl-β-D-thiogalactopyranoside (IPTG).
    142..163     +  protein_bind   CAP binding site: CAP binding activates transcription in the presence of cAMP. E. coli catabolite activator protein
    178..208     +  promoter       lac promoter: promoter for the E. coli lac operon
    216..232     +  protein_bind   lac operator: The lac repressor binds to the lac operator to inhibit transcription in E. coli. This inhibition can be relieved by adding lactose or isopropyl-β-D-thiogalactopyranoside (IPTG). lac repressor encoded by lacI
    268..942     +  CDS            mRFP1: mRFP1 is a basic (constitutively fluorescent) red fluorescent protein published in 2002, derived from Discosoma sp.. It is reported to be a somewhat slowly-maturing monomer with low acid sensitivity.
    990..1061    +  terminator     rrnB T1 terminator: transcription terminator T1 from the E. coli rrnB gene
   1077..1104    +  terminator     T7Te terminator: phage T7 early transcription terminator
   1111..1131    +  misc_feature   BioBrick suffix: universal suffix for all parts
   1210..1241    +  terminator     tonB terminator: bidirectional E. coli tonB-P14 transcription terminator
   1242..1344    +  promoter       cat promoter: promoter of the E. coli cat gene encoding chloramphenicol acetyltransferase
   1345..2158    +  CDS            KanR (fragment): aminoglycoside phosphotransferase; aph(3')-Ia; confers resistance to kanamycin in bacteria or G418 (Geneticin®) in eukaryotes
   2181..2208    +  terminator     T7Te terminator: phage T7 early transcription terminator
   2220..2807    -  rep_origin     ori: high-copy-number ColE1/pMB1/pBR322/pUC origin of replication
   2829..2858    -  terminator     T3Te terminator: phage T3 early transcription terminator
