[The description below was written by a language model from this plasmid's Addgene catalogue record and pLannotate feature annotations shown in this document.]
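Description:
YCe1506 HC_Kan_RFP-p5 is an empty part-entry vector from the EMMA (Extensible Mammalian Modular Assembly) toolkit, built on the pSMART HC_Kan backbone and classed as a synthetic biology vector. It is a small plasmid of about 2.9 kb that is maintained in E. coli at high copy through a ColE1/pUC-type origin and selected with kanamycin. The resistance gene, an aph(3')-Ia aminoglycoside phosphotransferase annotated as a fragment, sits downstream of a cat promoter. Several transcription terminators (tonB, T7Te and T3Te) flank the marker and the origin. This arrangement is characteristic of backbones designed to insulate the cloning region from read-through transcription.

The vector carries no insert. In its place is a bacterial RFP dropout cassette bounded by BioBrick prefix and suffix sequences. It consists of a remnant of lacI, a CAP binding site, the lac promoter and operator, the mRFP1 coding sequence, and the rrnB T1 and T7Te terminators. According to the depositor, a new DNA fragment is introduced by a BsaI Golden Gate reaction that replaces the RFP gene. Colonies that have lost the red fluorescent marker would therefore be the likely recombinants. In the resulting plasmid the part is flanked by BsmBI sites and by the fusion sites that define position 5 of the EMMA platform, so it can later be released and joined in order with parts from other positions to assemble mammalian expression vectors. The BsaI and BsmBI sites and the fusion overhangs are not annotated in the feature table, and the record does not state which functional class of part position 5 is meant to hold.
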