Addgene plasmid #100613: YCe1506 HC_Kan_RFP-p5
Purpose: (Empty Backbone) EMMA toolkit part-entry vector position 5
Depositing lab: Yizhi Cai. Depositing organization: University of Edinburgh. Publication: EMMA: An Extensible Mammalian Modular Assembly Toolkit for the Rapid Design and Production of Diverse Expression Vectors. Martella A, Matjusaitis M, Auxillos J, Pollard SM, Cai Y. ACS Synth Biol. 2017 Apr 24. doi: 10.1021/acssynbio.7b00016. PubMed 28418644.
Backbone
  Vector backbone: pSMART HC_Kan
  Vector type: Synthetic Biology
Growth in bacteria
  Bacterial resistance: Kanamycin, 50 μg/mL
  Growth temperature: 37°C
  Growth strain: DH5alpha
  Copy number: High Copy
Gene/Insert
  Gene/Insert name: None
Terms and licenses: Academic/Nonprofit Terms; Industry Terms: Not Available to Industry
Depositor comments: It is used to standardize new parts for EMMA toolkit. New DNA fragments (parts) are cloned into this plasmid replacing the RFP gene through a BsaI Golden Gate reaction. The resulting plasmid will have the part flanked by BsmBI sites and the fusion sites corresponding to position 5 of EMMA platform.
How to cite: YCe1506 HC_Kan_RFP-p5 was a gift from Yizhi Cai (Addgene plasmid # 100613 ; http://n2t.net/addgene:100613 ; RRID:Addgene_100613)
